Addgene plasmid #18572: T4 Lysozyme A129M F153A WT*
Depositing lab: Brian Matthews. Depositing organization: University of Oregon.
Backbone
  Vector backbone: pHS1403
  Backbone size w/o insert (bp): 5000
  Vector type: Bacterial Expression
Growth in bacteria
  Bacterial resistance: Ampicillin, 100 μg/mL
  Growth temperature: 37°C
  Growth strain: DH5alpha
  Copy number: High Copy
Gene/Insert
  Gene/Insert name: T4 Lysozyme (alt name: EB7 or EB07)
  Species: Bacteriophage T4
  Insert size (bp): 600
  Mutation: A129M F153A WT*
  GenBank ID: NP_049736
  Entrez Gene: e (a.k.a. T4p123)
  Cloning method: Restriction Enzyme; 5′ cloning site BamHI (not destroyed); 3′ cloning site HindIII (not destroyed)
  Sequencing primers: 5′ na; 3′ GGCGTATCACGAGGCCC
Terms and licenses: Academic/Nonprofit Terms; Industry Terms: Not Available to Industry
Depositor comments: The BamHI site is 27 bp from the ATG and the HindIII site is 115 bp from the stop.
How to cite: T4 Lysozyme A129M F153A WT* was a gift from Brian Matthews (Addgene plasmid # 18572 ; http://n2t.net/addgene:18572 ; RRID:Addgene_18572)
