[The description below was written by a language model from this plasmid's Addgene catalogue record.]
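Description:
T4 Lysozyme A129M F153A WT* is a bacterial expression plasmid built on the pHS1403 backbone (about 5 kb without insert) and carrying a roughly 600 bp insert encoding a mutant form of bacteriophage T4 lysozyme, the product of phage gene e. It is maintained in E. coli as a high-copy plasmid under ampicillin selection. The record does not name the origin of replication or the promoter that drives expression, and no feature table is available to confirm them. No tags or fusion partners are listed either.

The coding region was inserted by restriction cloning between a BamHI site on the 5′ side and a HindIII site on the 3′ side. Both sites are preserved, so the insert can be excised or transferred intact. According to the depositor's note, the BamHI site lies 27 bp from the start codon and the HindIII site 115 bp from the stop codon, so the fragment includes short flanking untranslated sequence in addition to the open reading frame. The insert carries two point substitutions, A129M and F153A, in the background designated WT*. In the T4 lysozyme literature this term generally refers to the cysteine-free pseudo-wild-type protein, although the record itself does not define it. The insert also goes by the alternative name EB7 or EB07.

The record does not state an intended use. Constructs of this kind typically serve to produce recombinant mutant lysozyme in bacteria to study how specific substitutions affect protein structure, stability and folding.
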