>Addgene plasmid #18572 | T4 Lysozyme A129M F153A WT* | addgene partial sequence | sequence record 24358 | 3primeUP
GCTANTGAAAAAGCCCGCTCATTAGGCGGGCTCAGATCTGCTCATGNTTTGACAGCTTATCATCGATAAG
CTCCCCTCGAGTCACGACGTTGTAAAACGACGGCCAGTGCCAAGCTTCGGCAATAAATTCTTGATATGTT
TTCATATGTTTCCTTTAAATATTTTAATTAGTAATTGTCTATTCAAGTAATTGTGAATATACTATCACAA
TTCCAAGAGAAAGTAAACAGCTTTATAGATTTTTATACGCGTCCCAAGTGCCAGTTCTCGCCGTTGTAAT
AACTCGTTTTGCGCGATTAGGTGTTTGATTATACCATCTACTTTTAGCCAAGTTAACTGCCATTTCATCC
CAGCGTTTTTGTTGCAGCATACGTAAAGAGTTAGTAAATCCTGCCACACCGGTTTCTCCCATTTGGAAAA
CCATATTAATCAATGCAGCGCGACGAACCGCATCAAGAGAATCATAAACCGGTTTTAATTTAGCATTTCT
CAGAATTCCGCGAACAGCAGCATCAACATCCTGATTAAAGAGTTTTTCAGCCTCATCTTTTGTAATTACA
CCATTAGTATTACGCCCAATAGCTTTATCTAATTCAGATTTAGCAGCATTAAGTGATGGACTTTTTGTAA
GCAAATGACCGATGCCAATAGTGTAATAGCCTTCTGTGTCTTTATAGATTTTAAGTCTAAGACCTTCATC
TATACGTAACATTTCAAATATATTCATAATACCTCCTAAACATCGATGGATCCCCGGGTACCGAGCTCGA
ATTCGTAATCATGGTCATAGCTGGTTCCTGTGTGAATGGTATCCGCTCGATCNGTTTCCGTGTGAA
